>Addgene plasmid #60706 | pcDNA-Cx43-S279D | addgene partial sequence | sequence record 102205 | CMV-F 5'-CGCAAATGGGCGGTAGGCGTG-3'
CAGAGCTCTCTGGCTACTAGAGAACCCACTGCTTACTGGCTTATCGAAATTAATACGACTCACTATAGGG
AGACCCAAGCTGGCTAGCGTTTAAACTTAAGCTTGGTACCGAGCTCGGATCCACTAGTCCAGTGTGGTGG
AATTCCGGCTTTTACGAGGTATCAGCACTTTTCTTTCATTGGGGGGAAGGCGTGAGGAAAGTACCAAACA
GCAGCAGACTTTTAAACTTTAAACAGACAGGTCTGAGAGCCTGAACTCTCATTTTTCCTTTGACTTCAGC
CTCCAAGGAGTTCCACCAACTTTGGCGCGCCGGCTTCACTTTCATTAAGTGAAAGAGAGGTGCCCAGACA
TGGGTGACTGGAGTGCCTTGGGGAAGCTTCTGGACAAGGTCCAAGCCTACTCCACCGCTGGAGGGAAGGT
GTGGCTGTCAGTGCTCTTCATATTCAGAATCCTGCTCCTGGGGACAGCTGTTGAGTCAGCTTGGGGTGAT
GAACAGTCTGCCTTTCGCTGTAACACTCAACAACCTGGCTGCGAAAACGTCTGCTATGACAAGTCCTTCC
CCATCTCTCACGTGCGCTTCTGGGTCCTTCAGATCATATTCGTGTCTGTGCCCACCCTCCTGTACTTGGC
CCATGTGTTCTATGTGATGAGGAAGGAAGAGAAGCTAAACAAGAAAGAAGAGGAGCTCAAAGTGGCCCAG
ACTGACGGGGTCAACGTGGAGATGCACCTGAAGCAGATTGAAATCAAGAAGTTCAAGTACGGGATTGAAG
AGCACGGCAAGGTG
