>Addgene plasmid #60706 | pcDNA-Cx43-S279D | addgene partial sequence | sequence record 102206 | BGH-rev 5'-TAGAAGGCACAGTCGAGG-3'
CTAGACTCGAGCGGCCGCCACTGTGCTGGATATCTGCAGAATTCCGTTTTCTCCTCCATAATCGACAGCT
CGATGCTCAAGCCGGTTTAAATCTCCAGGTCATCAGGCCGAGGCCTGCTGCTGGCGCGGCTGCTGGCTCT
GCTGGAAGGTCGTTGGTCCACGATGGCTAATGGCTGGAGTTCATGTCCAGCAGCAACTTTTTTGGCATTC
TGGTTGTCGTCGGGGAAATCGAACGGCTGGGCGTGCGAGTTGGAGATGGTGCTTCCGGCCTGCCCCATGC
GATTTTGCTCTGCGCTGTAGTTCGCCCAGTTTTGCTCGCTAGCTTGCTTGTTGTAATTGCGGCACGAGGA
ATTGTTTCTGTCACCAGTAACCAGCTTGTACCCAGGAGGAGACATAGGATCGAGTGGAGCCGTTGGTGAG
GAGCAGCCATTGAAGTAGGCGTATTTTGGAGATCCGCAGTCTTTTGATGGGCTCAGTGGGCCAGTGGTGG
CGTGGTAAGGATCGCTTCTTCCCTTCACGCGATCCTTAACGCCTTTGAAGAAGACGTAGAAGAGCTCAAT
GATGTTCAAAGCGAGAGACACCAAGGACACCACCAGCATGAAGATGATGAAGATGGTTTTCTCCGTGGGA
CGTGAGAGGAAGCAGTCTACCTGGTGGGGGCAGGGATCTCTCTTGCAGGTGTAGACCGCGCTCAAGCTGA
ACCCATAGATGTACCACTGGATGAGCAGGAAGGCCACCTCGAAGACAGACTTGAAGAGGATGCTGATGAT
GTAGGTTCTCAGCAAGCCG
