[The description below was written by a language model from this plasmid's Addgene catalogue record.]
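Description:
pcDNA-Cx43-S279D is a mammalian expression plasmid built on the commercial pcDNA3.1 backbone and carrying the rat connexin43 coding sequence (Cx43, gene Gja1, also called gap junction protein alpha 1) with a serine-to-aspartate substitution at residue 279. It is maintained in E. coli as a high-copy plasmid under ampicillin selection. No feature table accompanies the record, so elements other than those listed in the catalogue fields are not documented. In particular, the record does not state a mammalian selection marker, the exact pcDNA3.1 variant, the cloning sites used, or any epitope tag or reporter fused to the insert.

Expression of the insert is driven by the CMV immediate-early promoter, a strong constitutive promoter suited to transient or stable transfection of cultured mammalian cells. The use of a BGH reverse sequencing primer is consistent with the bovine growth hormone polyadenylation signal lying downstream of the insert, as is standard for this backbone family. Replacing serine with the negatively charged aspartate is a common strategy for mimicking constitutive phosphorylation at a site. The associated study concerns how phosphorylation of Ser-279 and Ser-282 of connexin43 regulates endocytosis and gap junction assembly in pancreatic cancer cells. The construct is therefore suited to expressing a Ser-279 mutant of Cx43 in mammalian cells to examine how modification at this position affects connexin trafficking, internalisation and assembly into gap junction plaques, typically in comparison with wild-type protein or other site mutants.
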