Addgene plasmid #60706: pcDNA-Cx43-S279D
Purpose: mammalian expression of rat Cx43 S279D mutant
Depositing lab: Parmender Mehta. Depositing organization: University of Nebraska Medical Center. Publication: Phosphorylation on Ser-279 and Ser-282 of connexin43 regulates endocytosis and gap junction assembly in pancreatic cancer cells. Johnson KE, Mitra S, Katoch P, Kelsey LS, Johnson KR, Mehta PP. Mol Biol Cell. 2013 Mar;24(6):715-33. doi: 10.1091/mbc.E12-07-0537. Epub 2013 Jan 30. PubMed 23363606.
Backbone
  Vector backbone: pcDNA3.1
  Backbone manufacturer: Invitrogen
  Vector type: Mammalian Expression
Growth in bacteria
  Bacterial resistance: Ampicillin, 100 μg/mL
  Growth temperature: 37°C
  Growth strain: DH5alpha
  Copy number: High Copy
Gene/Insert
  Gene/Insert name: Cx43 (alt names: gap junction protein, alpha 1; connexin43)
  Species: R. norvegicus (rat)
  Mutation: S279D
  Entrez Gene: Gja1 (a.k.a. Cx43, Cxnk1)
  Promoter: CMV
  Cloning method: Unknown
  Sequencing primers: 5′ CMV-F; 3′ BGHrev
Terms and licenses: Academic/Nonprofit Terms; Industry Terms: Not Available to Industry
How to cite: pcDNA-Cx43-S279D was a gift from Parmender Mehta (Addgene plasmid # 60706 ; http://n2t.net/addgene:60706 ; RRID:Addgene_60706)
